LOCUS       Exported 13012 bp ds-DNA circular SYN 13-MAY-2021
DEFINITION  3rd generation lentiviral gRNA plasmid targeting human KAT5.
ACCESSION   .
VERSION     .
KEYWORDS    KAT5 sgRNA1
SOURCE      synthetic DNA construct
  ORGANISM  synthetic DNA construct
REFERENCE   1 (bases 1 to 13012)
  AUTHORS   Kwan SY, Sheel A, Song CQ, Zhang XO, Jiang T, Dang H, Cao Y, Ozata
            DM, Mou H, Yin H, Weng Z, Wang XW, Xue W
  TITLE     Depletion of TRRAP induces p53-independent senescence in liver
            cancer by downregulating mitotic genes.
  JOURNAL   Hepatology. 2019 Jun 12. doi: 10.1002/hep.30807.
  PUBMED    31188495
REFERENCE   2 (bases 1 to 13012)
  AUTHORS   .
  TITLE     Direct Submission
  JOURNAL   Exported May 13, 2021 from SnapGene Server 1.1.58
            http://www.snapgene.com
FEATURES             Location/Qualifiers
     source          1..13012
                     /organism="synthetic DNA construct"
                     /mol_type="other DNA"
     promoter        1..199
                     /label=CMV promoter
                     /note="human cytomegalovirus (CMV) immediate early
                     promoter"
     primer_bind     154..174
                     /label=CMV-F
                     /note="Human CMV immediate early promoter, forward primer"
     LTR             217..397
                     /label=5' LTR (truncated)
                     /note="truncated 5' long terminal repeat (LTR) from HIV-1"
     misc_feature    444..569
                     /label=HIV-1 Psi
                     /note="packaging signal of human immunodeficiency virus
                     type 1"
     misc_feature    1062..1295
                     /label=RRE
                     /note="The Rev response element (RRE) of HIV-1 allows for
                     Rev-dependent mRNA export from the nucleus to the
                     cytoplasm."
     CDS             1480..1524
                     /codon_start=1
                     /product="antigenic peptide corresponding to amino acids
                     655 to 669 of the HIV envelope protein gp41 (Lutje Hulsik
                     et al., 2013)"
                     /label=gp41 peptide
                     /note="recognized by the 2H10 single-chain llama nanobody"
                     /translation="KNEQELLELDKWASL"
     misc_feature    1822..1939
                     /label=cPPT/CTS
                     /note="central polypurine tract and central termination
                     sequence of HIV-1"
     promoter        1990..2230
                     /label=U6 promoter
                     /note="RNA polymerase III promoter for human U6 snRNA"
     primer_bind     1990..2010
                     /label=hU6-F
                     /note="Human U6 promoter, forward primer"
     primer_bind     2161..2180
                     /label=LKO.1 5'
                     /note="Human U6 promoter, forward primer"
     misc_RNA        2259..2334
                     /label=gRNA scaffold
                     /note="guide RNA scaffold for the Streptococcus pyogenes
                     CRISPR/Cas9 system"
     promoter        2396..2607
                     /label=EF-1-alpha core promoter
                     /note="core promoter for human elongation factor
                     EF-1-alpha"
     regulatory      2626..2635
                     /regulatory_class="other"
                     /note="vertebrate consensus sequence for strong initiation
                     of translation (Kozak, 1987)"
     CDS             2632..6735
                     /codon_start=1
                     /product="Cas9 (Csn1) endonuclease from the Streptococcus
                     pyogenes Type II CRISPR/Cas system"
                     /label=Cas9
                     /note="generates RNA-guided double strand breaks in DNA"
                     /translation="MDKKYSIGLDIGTNSVGWAVITDEYKVPSKKFKVLGNTDRHSIKK
                     NLIGALLFDSGETAEATRLKRTARRRYTRRKNRICYLQEIFSNEMAKVDDSFFHRLEES
                     FLVEEDKKHERHPIFGNIVDEVAYHEKYPTIYHLRKKLVDSTDKADLRLIYLALAHMIK
                     FRGHFLIEGDLNPDNSDVDKLFIQLVQTYNQLFEENPINASGVDAKAILSARLSKSRRL
                     ENLIAQLPGEKKNGLFGNLIALSLGLTPNFKSNFDLAEDAKLQLSKDTYDDDLDNLLAQ
                     IGDQYADLFLAAKNLSDAILLSDILRVNTEITKAPLSASMIKRYDEHHQDLTLLKALVR
                     QQLPEKYKEIFFDQSKNGYAGYIDGGASQEEFYKFIKPILEKMDGTEELLVKLNREDLL
                     RKQRTFDNGSIPHQIHLGELHAILRRQEDFYPFLKDNREKIEKILTFRIPYYVGPLARG
                     NSRFAWMTRKSEETITPWNFEEVVDKGASAQSFIERMTNFDKNLPNEKVLPKHSLLYEY
                     FTVYNELTKVKYVTEGMRKPAFLSGEQKKAIVDLLFKTNRKVTVKQLKEDYFKKIECFD
                     SVEISGVEDRFNASLGTYHDLLKIIKDKDFLDNEENEDILEDIVLTLTLFEDREMIEER
                     LKTYAHLFDDKVMKQLKRRRYTGWGRLSRKLINGIRDKQSGKTILDFLKSDGFANRNFM
                     QLIHDDSLTFKEDIQKAQVSGQGDSLHEHIANLAGSPAIKKGILQTVKVVDELVKVMGR
                     HKPENIVIEMARENQTTQKGQKNSRERMKRIEEGIKELGSQILKEHPVENTQLQNEKLY
                     LYYLQNGRDMYVDQELDINRLSDYDVDHIVPQSFLKDDSIDNKVLTRSDKNRGKSDNVP
                     SEEVVKKMKNYWRQLLNAKLITQRKFDNLTKAERGGLSELDKAGFIKRQLVETRQITKH
                     VAQILDSRMNTKYDENDKLIREVKVITLKSKLVSDFRKDFQFYKVREINNYHHAHDAYL
                     NAVVGTALIKKYPKLESEFVYGDYKVYDVRKMIAKSEQEIGKATAKYFFYSNIMNFFKT
                     EITLANGEIRKRPLIETNGETGEIVWDKGRDFATVRKVLSMPQVNIVKKTEVQTGGFSK
                     ESILPKRNSDKLIARKKDWDPKKYGGFDSPTVAYSVLVVAKVEKGKSKKLKSVKELLGI
                     TIMERSSFEKNPIDFLEAKGYKEVKKDLIIKLPKYSLFELENGRKRMLASAGELQKGNE
                     LALPSKYVNFLYLASHYEKLKGSPEDNEQKQLFVEQHKHYLDEIIEQISEFSKRVILAD
                     ANLDKVLSAYNKHRDKPIREQAENIIHLFTLTNLGAPAAFKYFDTTIDRKRYTSTKEVL
                     DATLIHQSITGLYETRIDLSQLGGD"
     CDS             6736..6783
                     /codon_start=1
                     /product="bipartite nuclear localization signal from
                     nucleoplasmin"
                     /label=nucleoplasmin NLS
                     /translation="KRPAATKKAGQAKKKK"
     CDS             6784..6807
                     /codon_start=1
                     /product="FLAG(R) epitope tag, followed by an enterokinase
                     cleavage site"
                     /label=FLAG
                     /translation="DYKDDDDK"
     CDS             6817..6873
                     /codon_start=1
                     /product="2A peptide from porcine teschovirus-1
                     polyprotein"
                     /label=P2A
                     /note="Eukaryotic ribosomes fail to insert a peptide bond
                     between the Gly and Pro residues, yielding separate
                     polypeptides."
                     /translation="ATNFSLLKQAGDVEENPGP"
     CDS             6874..7470
                     /codon_start=1
                     /gene="pac from Streptomyces alboniger"
                     /product="puromycin N-acetyltransferase"
                     /label=PuroR
                     /note="confers resistance to puromycin"
                     /translation="TEYKPTVRLATRDDVPRAVRTLAAAFADYPATRHTVDPDRHIERV
                     TELQELFLTRVGLDIGKVWVADDGAAVAVWTTPESVEAGAVFAEIGPRMAELSGSRLAA
                     QQQMEGLLAPHRPKEPAWFLATVGVSPDHQGKGLGSAVVLPGVEAAERAGVPAFLETSA
                     PRNLPFYERLGFTVTADVEVPEGPRTWCMTRKPGA"
     primer_bind     7367..7387
                     /label=Puro-F
                     /note="Puromycin resistance gene, forward primer"
     misc_feature    7486..8074
                     /label=WPRE
                     /note="woodchuck hepatitis virus posttranscriptional
                     regulatory element"
     primer_bind     complement(7539..7559)
                     /label=WPRE-R
                     /note="WPRE, reverse primer"
     CDS             complement(7957..7968)
                     /codon_start=1
                     /product="Factor Xa recognition and cleavage site"
                     /label=Factor Xa site
                     /translation="IEGR"
     LTR             8146..8379
                     /label=3' LTR (Delta-U3)
                     /note="self-inactivating 3' long terminal repeat (LTR) from
                     HIV-1"
     primer_bind     complement(8405..8422)
                     /label=BGH-rev
                     /note="Bovine growth hormone terminator, reverse primer.
                     Also called BGH reverse"
     polyA_signal    8411..8635
                     /label=bGH poly(A) signal
                     /note="bovine growth hormone polyadenylation signal"
     rep_origin      8681..9109
                     /direction=RIGHT
                     /label=f1 ori
                     /note="f1 bacteriophage origin of replication; arrow
                     indicates direction of (+) strand synthesis"
     primer_bind     complement(8768..8787)
                     /label=F1ori-R
                     /note="F1 origin, reverse primer"
     primer_bind     8978..8999
                     /label=F1ori-F
                     /note="F1 origin, forward primer"
     primer_bind     complement(9118..9138)
                     /label=pBABE 3'
                     /note="SV40 enhancer, reverse primer for pBABE vectors"
     promoter        9123..9452
                     /label=SV40 promoter
                     /note="SV40 enhancer and early promoter"
     rep_origin      9303..9438
                     /label=SV40 ori
                     /note="SV40 origin of replication"
     primer_bind     9365..9384
                     /label=SV40pro-F
                     /note="SV40 promoter/origin, forward primer"
     promoter        9500..9547
                     /label=EM7 promoter
                     /note="synthetic bacterial promoter "
     CDS             9566..9940
                     /codon_start=1
                     /gene="Sh ble from Streptoalloteichus hindustanus"
                     /product="antibiotic-binding protein"
                     /label=BleoR
                     /note="confers resistance to bleomycin, phleomycin, and
                     Zeocin(TM)"
                     /translation="MAKLTSAVPVLTARDVAGAVEFWTDRLGFSRDFVEDDFAGVVRDD
                     VTLFISAVQDQVVPDNTLAWVWVRGLDELYAEWSEVVSTNFRDASGPAMTEIGEQPWGR
                     EFALRDPAGNCVHFVAEEQD"
     polyA_signal    10070..10191
                     /label=SV40 poly(A) signal
                     /note="SV40 polyadenylation signal"
     primer_bind     complement(10107..10126)
                     /label=SV40pA-R
                     /note="SV40 polyA, reverse primer"
     primer_bind     10161..10180
                     /label=EBV-rev
                     /note="SV40 polyA terminator, reverse primer"
     primer_bind     complement(10240..10256)
                     /label=M13 rev
                     /note="common sequencing primer, one of multiple similar
                     variants"
     primer_bind     complement(10240..10256)
                     /label=M13 Reverse
                     /note="In lacZ gene. Also called M13-rev"
     primer_bind     complement(10253..10275)
                     /label=M13/pUC Reverse
                     /note="In lacZ gene"
     protein_bind    10264..10280
                     /label=lac operator
                     /bound_moiety="lac repressor encoded by lacI"
                     /note="The lac repressor binds to the lac operator to
                     inhibit transcription in E. coli. This inhibition can be
                     relieved by adding lactose or
                     isopropyl-beta-D-thiogalactopyranoside (IPTG)."
     promoter        complement(10288..10318)
                     /label=lac promoter
                     /note="promoter for the E. coli lac operon"
     protein_bind    10333..10354
                     /label=CAP binding site
                     /bound_moiety="E. coli catabolite activator protein"
                     /note="CAP binding activates transcription in the presence
                     of cAMP."
     primer_bind     complement(10471..10488)
                     /label=L4440
                     /note="L4440 vector, forward primer"
     rep_origin      complement(10642..11230)
                     /direction=LEFT
                     /label=ori
                     /note="high-copy-number ColE1/pMB1/pBR322/pUC origin of
                     replication"
     primer_bind     complement(10722..10741)
                     /label=pBR322ori-F
                     /note="pBR322 origin, forward primer"
     CDS             complement(11401..12261)
                     /codon_start=1
                     /gene="bla"
                     /product="beta-lactamase"
                     /label=AmpR
                     /note="confers resistance to ampicillin, carbenicillin, and
                     related antibiotics"
                     /translation="MSIQHFRVALIPFFAAFCLPVFAHPETLVKVKDAEDQLGARVGYI
                     ELDLNSGKILESFRPEERFPMMSTFKVLLCGAVLSRIDAGQEQLGRRIHYSQNDLVEYS
                     PVTEKHLTDGMTVRELCSAAITMSDNTAANLLLTTIGGPKELTAFLHNMGDHVTRLDRW
                     EPELNEAIPNDERDTTMPVAMATTLRKLLTGELLTLASRQQLIDWMEADKVAGPLLRSA
                     LPAGWFIADKSGAGERGSRGIIAALGPDGKPSRIVVIYTTGSQATMDERNRQIAEIGAS
                     LIKHW"
     primer_bind     12024..12043
                     /label=Amp-R
                     /note="Ampicillin resistance gene, reverse primer"
     promoter        complement(12262..12366)
                     /gene="bla"
                     /label=AmpR promoter
     primer_bind     complement(12441..12460)
                     /label=pRS-marker
                     /note="pRS vectors, use to sequence yeast selectable
                     marker"
     enhancer        12632..13011
                     /label=CMV enhancer
                     /note="human cytomegalovirus immediate early enhancer"
ORIGIN
        1 tgatgcggtt ttggcagtac atcaatgggc gtggatagcg gtttgactca cggggatttc
       61 caagtctcca ccccattgac gtcaatggga gtttgttttg gcaccaaaat caacgggact
      121 ttccaaaatg tcgtaacaac tccgccccat tgacgcaaat gggcggtagg cgtgtacggt
      181 gggaggtcta tataagcagc gcgttttgcc tgtactgggt ctctctggtt agaccagatc
      241 tgagcctggg agctctctgg ctaactaggg aacccactgc ttaagcctca ataaagcttg
      301 ccttgagtgc ttcaagtagt gtgtgcccgt ctgttgtgtg actctggtaa ctagagatcc
      361 ctcagaccct tttagtcagt gtggaaaatc tctagcagtg gcgcccgaac agggacttga
      421 aagcgaaagg gaaaccagag gagctctctc gacgcaggac tcggcttgct gaagcgcgca
      481 cggcaagagg cgaggggcgg cgactggtga gtacgccaaa aattttgact agcggaggct
      541 agaaggagag agatgggtgc gagagcgtca gtattaagcg ggggagaatt agatcgcgat
      601 gggaaaaaat tcggttaagg ccagggggaa agaaaaaata taaattaaaa catatagtat
      661 gggcaagcag ggagctagaa cgattcgcag ttaatcctgg cctgttagaa acatcagaag
      721 gctgtagaca aatactggga cagctacaac catcccttca gacaggatca gaagaactta
      781 gatcattata taatacagta gcaaccctct attgtgtgca tcaaaggata gagataaaag
      841 acaccaagga agctttagac aagatagagg aagagcaaaa caaaagtaag accaccgcac
      901 agcaagcggc cgctgatctt cagacctgga ggaggagata tgagggacaa ttggagaagt
      961 gaattatata aatataaagt agtaaaaatt gaaccattag gagtagcacc caccaaggca
     1021 aagagaagag tggtgcagag agaaaaaaga gcagtgggaa taggagcttt gttccttggg
     1081 ttcttgggag cagcaggaag cactatgggc gcagcgtcaa tgacgctgac ggtacaggcc
     1141 agacaattat tgtctggtat agtgcagcag cagaacaatt tgctgagggc tattgaggcg
     1201 caacagcatc tgttgcaact cacagtctgg ggcatcaagc agctccaggc aagaatcctg
     1261 gctgtggaaa gatacctaaa ggatcaacag ctcctgggga tttggggttg ctctggaaaa
     1321 ctcatttgca ccactgctgt gccttggaat gctagttgga gtaataaatc tctggaacag
     1381 atttggaatc acacgacctg gatggagtgg gacagagaaa ttaacaatta cacaagctta
     1441 atacactcct taattgaaga atcgcaaaac cagcaagaaa agaatgaaca agaattattg
     1501 gaattagata aatgggcaag tttgtggaat tggtttaaca taacaaattg gctgtggtat
     1561 ataaaattat tcataatgat agtaggaggc ttggtaggtt taagaatagt ttttgctgta
     1621 ctttctatag tgaatagagt taggcaggga tattcaccat tatcgtttca gacccacctc
     1681 ccaaccccga ggggacccga caggcccgaa ggaatagaag aagaaggtgg agagagagac
     1741 agagacagat ccattcgatt agtgaacgga tcggcactgc gtgcgccaat tctgcagaca
     1801 aatggcagta ttcatccaca attttaaaag aaaagggggg attggggggt acagtgcagg
     1861 ggaaagaata gtagacataa tagcaacaga catacaaact aaagaattac aaaaacaaat
     1921 tacaaaaatt caaaattttc gggtttatta cagggacagc agagatccag tttggttaat
     1981 taaggtaccg agggcctatt tcccatgatt ccttcatatt tgcatatacg atacaaggct
     2041 gttagagaga taattagaat taatttgact gtaaacacaa agatattagt acaaaatacg
     2101 tgacgtagaa agtaataatt tcttgggtag tttgcagttt taaaattatg ttttaaaatg
     2161 gactatcata tgcttaccgt aacttgaaag tatttcgatt tcttggcttt atatatcttg
     2221 tggaaaggac gaaacaccga ttgatggacg taagaacagt tttagagcta gaaatagcaa
     2281 gttaaaataa ggctagtccg ttatcaactt gaaaaagtgg caccgagtcg gtgctttttt
     2341 gaattcgcta gctaggtctt gaaaggagtg ggaattggct ccggtgcccg tcagtgggca
     2401 gagcgcacat cgcccacagt ccccgagaag ttggggggag gggtcggcaa ttgatccggt
     2461 gcctagagaa ggtggcgcgg ggtaaactgg gaaagtgatg tcgtgtactg gctccgcctt
     2521 tttcccgagg gtgggggaga accgtatata agtgcagtag tcgccgtgaa cgttcttttt
     2581 cgcaacgggt ttgccgccag aacacaggac cggttctaga gcgctgccac catggacaag
     2641 aagtacagca tcggcctgga catcggcacc aactctgtgg gctgggccgt gatcaccgac
     2701 gagtacaagg tgcccagcaa gaaattcaag gtgctgggca acaccgaccg gcacagcatc
     2761 aagaagaacc tgatcggagc cctgctgttc gacagcggcg aaacagccga ggccacccgg
     2821 ctgaagagaa ccgccagaag aagatacacc agacggaaga accggatctg ctatctgcaa
     2881 gagatcttca gcaacgagat ggccaaggtg gacgacagct tcttccacag actggaagag
     2941 tccttcctgg tggaagagga taagaagcac gagcggcacc ccatcttcgg caacatcgtg
     3001 gacgaggtgg cctaccacga gaagtacccc accatctacc acctgagaaa gaaactggtg
     3061 gacagcaccg acaaggccga cctgcggctg atctatctgg ccctggccca catgatcaag
     3121 ttccggggcc acttcctgat cgagggcgac ctgaaccccg acaacagcga cgtggacaag
     3181 ctgttcatcc agctggtgca gacctacaac cagctgttcg aggaaaaccc catcaacgcc
     3241 agcggcgtgg acgccaaggc catcctgtct gccagactga gcaagagcag acggctggaa
     3301 aatctgatcg cccagctgcc cggcgagaag aagaatggcc tgttcggaaa cctgattgcc
     3361 ctgagcctgg gcctgacccc caacttcaag agcaacttcg acctggccga ggatgccaaa
     3421 ctgcagctga gcaaggacac ctacgacgac gacctggaca acctgctggc ccagatcggc
     3481 gaccagtacg ccgacctgtt tctggccgcc aagaacctgt ccgacgccat cctgctgagc
     3541 gacatcctga gagtgaacac cgagatcacc aaggcccccc tgagcgcctc tatgatcaag
     3601 agatacgacg agcaccacca ggacctgacc ctgctgaaag ctctcgtgcg gcagcagctg
     3661 cctgagaagt acaaagagat tttcttcgac cagagcaaga acggctacgc cggctacatt
     3721 gacggcggag ccagccagga agagttctac aagttcatca agcccatcct ggaaaagatg
     3781 gacggcaccg aggaactgct cgtgaagctg aacagagagg acctgctgcg gaagcagcgg
     3841 accttcgaca acggcagcat cccccaccag atccacctgg gagagctgca cgccattctg
     3901 cggcggcagg aagattttta cccattcctg aaggacaacc gggaaaagat cgagaagatc
     3961 ctgaccttcc gcatccccta ctacgtgggc cctctggcca ggggaaacag cagattcgcc
     4021 tggatgacca gaaagagcga ggaaaccatc accccctgga acttcgagga agtggtggac
     4081 aagggcgctt ccgcccagag cttcatcgag cggatgacca acttcgataa gaacctgccc
     4141 aacgagaagg tgctgcccaa gcacagcctg ctgtacgagt acttcaccgt gtataacgag
     4201 ctgaccaaag tgaaatacgt gaccgaggga atgagaaagc ccgccttcct gagcggcgag
     4261 cagaaaaagg ccatcgtgga cctgctgttc aagaccaacc ggaaagtgac cgtgaagcag
     4321 ctgaaagagg actacttcaa gaaaatcgag tgcttcgact ccgtggaaat ctccggcgtg
     4381 gaagatcggt tcaacgcctc cctgggcaca taccacgatc tgctgaaaat tatcaaggac
     4441 aaggacttcc tggacaatga ggaaaacgag gacattctgg aagatatcgt gctgaccctg
     4501 acactgtttg aggacagaga gatgatcgag gaacggctga aaacctatgc ccacctgttc
     4561 gacgacaaag tgatgaagca gctgaagcgg cggagataca ccggctgggg caggctgagc
     4621 cggaagctga tcaacggcat ccgggacaag cagtccggca agacaatcct ggatttcctg
     4681 aagtccgacg gcttcgccaa cagaaacttc atgcagctga tccacgacga cagcctgacc
     4741 tttaaagagg acatccagaa agcccaggtg tccggccagg gcgatagcct gcacgagcac
     4801 attgccaatc tggccggcag ccccgccatt aagaagggca tcctgcagac agtgaaggtg
     4861 gtggacgagc tcgtgaaagt gatgggccgg cacaagcccg agaacatcgt gatcgaaatg
     4921 gccagagaga accagaccac ccagaaggga cagaagaaca gccgcgagag aatgaagcgg
     4981 atcgaagagg gcatcaaaga gctgggcagc cagatcctga aagaacaccc cgtggaaaac
     5041 acccagctgc agaacgagaa gctgtacctg tactacctgc agaatgggcg ggatatgtac
     5101 gtggaccagg aactggacat caaccggctg tccgactacg atgtggacca tatcgtgcct
     5161 cagagctttc tgaaggacga ctccatcgac aacaaggtgc tgaccagaag cgacaagaac
     5221 cggggcaaga gcgacaacgt gccctccgaa gaggtcgtga agaagatgaa gaactactgg
     5281 cggcagctgc tgaacgccaa gctgattacc cagagaaagt tcgacaatct gaccaaggcc
     5341 gagagaggcg gcctgagcga actggataag gccggcttca tcaagagaca gctggtggaa
     5401 acccggcaga tcacaaagca cgtggcacag atcctggact cccggatgaa cactaagtac
     5461 gacgagaatg acaagctgat ccgggaagtg aaagtgatca ccctgaagtc caagctggtg
     5521 tccgatttcc ggaaggattt ccagttttac aaagtgcgcg agatcaacaa ctaccaccac
     5581 gcccacgacg cctacctgaa cgccgtcgtg ggaaccgccc tgatcaaaaa gtaccctaag
     5641 ctggaaagcg agttcgtgta cggcgactac aaggtgtacg acgtgcggaa gatgatcgcc
     5701 aagagcgagc aggaaatcgg caaggctacc gccaagtact tcttctacag caacatcatg
     5761 aactttttca agaccgagat taccctggcc aacggcgaga tccggaagcg gcctctgatc
     5821 gagacaaacg gcgaaaccgg ggagatcgtg tgggataagg gccgggattt tgccaccgtg
     5881 cggaaagtgc tgagcatgcc ccaagtgaat atcgtgaaaa agaccgaggt gcagacaggc
     5941 ggcttcagca aagagtctat cctgcccaag aggaacagcg ataagctgat cgccagaaag
     6001 aaggactggg accctaagaa gtacggcggc ttcgacagcc ccaccgtggc ctattctgtg
     6061 ctggtggtgg ccaaagtgga aaagggcaag tccaagaaac tgaagagtgt gaaagagctg
     6121 ctggggatca ccatcatgga aagaagcagc ttcgagaaga atcccatcga ctttctggaa
     6181 gccaagggct acaaagaagt gaaaaaggac ctgatcatca agctgcctaa gtactccctg
     6241 ttcgagctgg aaaacggccg gaagagaatg ctggcctctg ccggcgaact gcagaaggga
     6301 aacgaactgg ccctgccctc caaatatgtg aacttcctgt acctggccag ccactatgag
     6361 aagctgaagg gctcccccga ggataatgag cagaaacagc tgtttgtgga acagcacaag
     6421 cactacctgg acgagatcat cgagcagatc agcgagttct ccaagagagt gatcctggcc
     6481 gacgctaatc tggacaaagt gctgtccgcc tacaacaagc accgggataa gcccatcaga
     6541 gagcaggccg agaatatcat ccacctgttt accctgacca atctgggagc ccctgccgcc
     6601 ttcaagtact ttgacaccac catcgaccgg aagaggtaca ccagcaccaa agaggtgctg
     6661 gacgccaccc tgatccacca gagcatcacc ggcctgtacg agacacggat cgacctgtct
     6721 cagctgggag gcgacaagcg acctgccgcc acaaagaagg ctggacaggc taagaagaag
     6781 aaagattaca aagacgatga cgataaggga tccggcgcaa caaacttctc tctgctgaaa
     6841 caagccggag atgtcgaaga gaatcctgga ccgaccgagt acaagcccac ggtgcgcctc
     6901 gccacccgcg acgacgtccc cagggccgta cgcaccctcg ccgccgcgtt cgccgactac
     6961 cccgccacgc gccacaccgt cgatccggac cgccacatcg agcgggtcac cgagctgcaa
     7021 gaactcttcc tcacgcgcgt cgggctcgac atcggcaagg tgtgggtcgc ggacgacggc
     7081 gccgcggtgg cggtctggac cacgccggag agcgtcgaag cgggggcggt gttcgccgag
     7141 atcggcccgc gcatggccga gttgagcggt tcccggctgg ccgcgcagca acagatggaa
     7201 ggcctcctgg cgccgcaccg gcccaaggag cccgcgtggt tcctggccac cgtcggagtc
     7261 tcgcccgacc accagggcaa gggtctgggc agcgccgtcg tgctccccgg agtggaggcg
     7321 gccgagcgcg ccggggtgcc cgccttcctg gagacctccg cgccccgcaa cctccccttc
     7381 tacgagcggc tcggcttcac cgtcaccgcc gacgtcgagg tgcccgaagg accgcgcacc
     7441 tggtgcatga cccgcaagcc cggtgcctga acgcgttaag tcgacaatca acctctggat
     7501 tacaaaattt gtgaaagatt gactggtatt cttaactatg ttgctccttt tacgctatgt
     7561 ggatacgctg ctttaatgcc tttgtatcat gctattgctt cccgtatggc tttcattttc
     7621 tcctccttgt ataaatcctg gttgctgtct ctttatgagg agttgtggcc cgttgtcagg
     7681 caacgtggcg tggtgtgcac tgtgtttgct gacgcaaccc ccactggttg gggcattgcc
     7741 accacctgtc agctcctttc cgggactttc gctttccccc tccctattgc cacggcggaa
     7801 ctcatcgccg cctgccttgc ccgctgctgg acaggggctc ggctgttggg cactgacaat
     7861 tccgtggtgt tgtcggggaa atcatcgtcc tttccttggc tgctcgcctg tgttgccacc
     7921 tggattctgc gcgggacgtc cttctgctac gtcccttcgg ccctcaatcc agcggacctt
     7981 ccttcccgcg gcctgctgcc ggctctgcgg cctcttccgc gtcttcgcct tcgccctcag
     8041 acgagtcgga tctccctttg ggccgcctcc ccgcgtcgac tttaagacca atgacttaca
     8101 aggcagctgt agatcttagc cactttttaa aagaaaaggg gggactggaa gggctaattc
     8161 actcccaacg aagacaagat ctgctttttg cttgtactgg gtctctctgg ttagaccaga
     8221 tctgagcctg ggagctctct ggctaactag ggaacccact gcttaagcct caataaagct
     8281 tgccttgagt gcttcaagta gtgtgtgccc gtctgttgtg tgactctggt aactagagat
     8341 ccctcagacc cttttagtca gtgtggaaaa tctctagcag ggcccgttta aacccgctga
     8401 tcagcctcga ctgtgccttc tagttgccag ccatctgttg tttgcccctc ccccgtgcct
     8461 tccttgaccc tggaaggtgc cactcccact gtcctttcct aataaaatga ggaaattgca
     8521 tcgcattgtc tgagtaggtg tcattctatt ctggggggtg gggtggggca ggacagcaag
     8581 ggggaggatt gggaagacaa tagcaggcat gctggggatg cggtgggctc tatggcttct
     8641 gaggcggaaa gaaccagctg gggctctagg gggtatcccc nnnnnnnnnn nnnnnnnnnn
     8701 nnnnnnnnnn nnnnnnnnnn nnnnnnnnnn nnnnnnnnnn nnnnnnnnnn nnnnnnnnnn
     8761 nnnnnnnnnn nnnnnnnnnn nnnnnnnnnn nnnnnnnnnn nnnncnnnnn nnnnnnnnnn
     8821 nnnnnnnnnn nnnnnnnnnn nnnnnnnnnn nnnnnnnnnn nnnnnnnnnn nnnnnnnnnn
     8881 nnnnnnnnnn nnnnnnannn nnnnnnnnnn nnnnnnnnnn nnnnnnnnnn nnnnnnnnnn
     8941 nnnnnncctt tgacgttgga gtccacgttc tttaatagtg gactcttgtt ccaaactgga
     9001 acaacactca accctatctc ggtctattct tttgatttat aagggatttt gccgatttcg
     9061 gcctattggt taaaaaatga gctgatttaa caaaaattta acgcgaatta attctgtgga
     9121 atgtgtgtca gttagggtgt ggaaagtccc caggctcccc agcaggcaga agtatgcaaa
     9181 gcatgcatct caattagtca gcaaccaggt gtggaaagtc cccaggctcc ccagcaggca
     9241 gaagtatgca aagcatgcat ctcaattagt cagcaaccat agtcccgccc ctaactccgc
     9301 ccatcccgcc cctaactccg cccagttccg cccattctcc gccccatggc tgactaattt
     9361 tttttattta tgcagaggcc gaggccgcct ctgcctctga gctattccag aagtagtgag
     9421 gaggcttttt tggaggccta ggcttttgca aaaagctccc gggagcttgt atatccattt
     9481 tcggatctga tcagcacgtg ttgacaatta atcatcggca tagtatatcg gcatagtata
     9541 atacgacaag gtgaggaact aaaccatggc caagttgacc agtgccgttc cggtgctcac
     9601 cgcgcgcgac gtcgccggag cggtcgagtt ctggaccgac cggctcgggt tctcccggga
     9661 cttcgtggag gacgacttcg ccggtgtggt ccgggacgac gtgaccctgt tcatcagcgc
     9721 ggtccaggac caggtggtgc cggacaacac cctggcctgg gtgtgggtgc gcggcctgga
     9781 cgagctgtac gccgagtggt cggaggtcgt gtccacgaac ttccgggacg cctccgggcc
     9841 ggccatgacc gagatcggcg agcagccgtg ggggcgggag ttcgccctgc gcgacccggc
     9901 cggcaactgc gtgcacttcg tggccgagga gcaggactga cacgtgctac gagatttcga
     9961 ttccaccgcc gccttctatg aaaggttggg cttcggaatc gttttccggg acgccggctg
    10021 gatgatcctc cagcgcgggg atctcatgct ggagttcttc gcccacccca acttgtttat
    10081 tgcagcttat aatggttaca aataaagcaa tagcatcaca aatttcacaa ataaagcatt
    10141 tttttcactg cattctagtt gtggtttgtc caaactcatc aatgtatctt atcatgtctg
    10201 tataccgtcg acctctagct agagcttggc gtaatcatgg tcatagctgt ttcctgtgtg
    10261 aaattgttat ccgctcacaa ttccacacaa catacgagcc ggaagcataa agtgtaaagc
    10321 ctggggtgcc taatgagtga gctaactcac attaattgcg ttgcgctcac tgcccgcttt
    10381 ccagtcggga aacctgtcgt gccagctgca ttaatgaatc ggccaacgcg cggggagagg
    10441 cggtttgcgt attgggcgct cttccgcttc ctcgctcact gactcgctgc gctcggtcgt
    10501 tcggctgcgg cgagcggtat cagctcactc aaaggcggta atacggttat ccacagaatc
    10561 aggggataac gcaggaaaga acatgtgagc aaaaggccag caaaaggcca ggaaccgtaa
    10621 aaaggccgcg ttgctggcgt ttttccatag gctccgcccc cctgacgagc atcacaaaaa
    10681 tcgacgctca agtcagaggt ggcgaaaccc gacaggacta taaagatacc aggcgtttcc
    10741 ccctggaagc tccctcgtgc gctctcctgt tccgaccctg ccgcttaccg gatacctgtc
    10801 cgcctttctc ccttcgggaa gcgtggcgct ttctcatagc tcacgctgta ggtatctcag
    10861 ttcggtgtag gtcgttcgct ccaagctggg ctgtgtgcac gaaccccccg ttcagcccga
    10921 ccgctgcgcc ttatccggta actatcgtct tgagtccaac ccggtaagac acgacttatc
    10981 gccactggca gcagccactg gtaacaggat tagcagagcg aggtatgtag gcggtgctac
    11041 agagttcttg aagtggtggc ctaactacgg ctacactaga agaacagtat ttggtatctg
    11101 cgctctgctg aagccagtta ccttcggaaa aagagttggt agctcttgat ccggcaaaca
    11161 aaccaccgct ggtagcggtg gtttttttgt ttgcaagcag cagattacgc gcagaaaaaa
    11221 aggatctcaa gaagatcctt tgatcttttc tacggggtct gacgctcagt ggaacgaaaa
    11281 ctcacgttaa gggattttgg tcatgagatt atcaaaaagg atcttcacct agatcctttt
    11341 aaattaaaaa tgaagtttta aatcaatcta aagtatatat gagtaaactt ggtctgacag
    11401 ttaccaatgc ttaatcagtg aggcacctat ctcagcgatc tgtctatttc gttcatccat
    11461 agttgcctga ctccccgtcg tgtagataac tacgatacgg gagggcttac catctggccc
    11521 cagtgctgca atgataccgc gagacccacg ctcaccggct ccagatttat cagcaataaa
    11581 ccagccagcc ggaagggccg agcgcagaag tggtcctgca actttatccg cctccatcca
    11641 gtctattaat tgttgccggg aagctagagt aagtagttcg ccagttaata gtttgcgcaa
    11701 cgttgttgcc attgctacag gcatcgtggt gtcacgctcg tcgtttggta tggcttcatt
    11761 cagctccggt tcccaacgat caaggcgagt tacatgatcc cccatgttgt gcaaaaaagc
    11821 ggttagctcc ttcggtcctc cgatcgttgt cagaagtaag ttggccgcag tgttatcact
    11881 catggttatg gcagcactgc ataattctct tactgtcatg ccatccgtaa gatgcttttc
    11941 tgtgactggt gagtactcaa ccaagtcatt ctgagaatag tgtatgcggc gaccgagttg
    12001 ctcttgcccg gcgtcaatac gggataatac cgcgccacat agcagaactt taaaagtgct
    12061 catcattgga aaacgttctt cggggcgaaa actctcaagg atcttaccgc tgttgagatc
    12121 cagttcgatg taacccactc gtgcacccaa ctgatcttca gcatctttta ctttcaccag
    12181 cgtttctggg tgagcaaaaa caggaaggca aaatgccgca aaaaagggaa taagggcgac
    12241 acggaaatgt tgaatactca tactcttcct ttttcaatat tattgaagca tttatcaggg
    12301 ttattgtctc atgagcggat acatatttga atgtatttag aaaaataaac aaataggggt
    12361 tccgcgcaca tttccccgaa aagtgccacc tgacgtcgac ggatcgggag atctcccgat
    12421 cccctatggt gcactctcag tacaatctgc tctgatgccg catagttaag ccagtatctg
    12481 ctccctgctt gtgtgttgga ggtcgctgag tagtgcgcga gcaaaattta agctacaaca
    12541 aggcaaggct tgaccgacaa ttgcatgaag aatctgctta gggttaggcg ttttgcgctg
    12601 cttcgcgatg tacgggccag atatacgcgt tgacattgat tattgactag ttattaatag
    12661 taatcaatta cggggtcatt agttcatagc ccatatatgg agttccgcgt tacataactt
    12721 acggtaaatg gcccgcctgg ctgaccgccc aacgaccccc gcccattgac gtcaataatg
    12781 acgtatgttc ccatagtaac gccaataggg actttccatt gacgtcaatg ggtggagtat
    12841 ttacggtaaa ctgcccactt ggcagtacat caagtgtatc atatgccaag tacgccccct
    12901 attgacgtca atgacggtaa atggcccgcc tggcattatg cccagtacat gaccttatgg
    12961 gactttccta cttggcagta catctacgta ttagtcatcg ctattaccat gg
//
