[The description below was written by a language model from this plasmid's Addgene catalogue record and the feature table of its GenBank file.]
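Description:
KAT5 sgRNA1 is a third-generation lentiviral CRISPR plasmid built on the LentiCRISPR v2 backbone, carrying both a guide RNA against human KAT5 (also known as TIP60) and Cas9 in a single vector. It is propagated in E. coli through a high-copy ColE1/pUC-type origin with ampicillin selection. The backbone also carries an f1 origin and an SV40 promoter/origin plus EM7-driven bleomycin/Zeocin resistance cassette outside the viral region. The catalogue lists a total vector size of 14,873 bp, whereas the held sequence record is 13,012 bp. The difference may reflect the size of the parental backbone, with its filler fragment, rather than the finished clone, but the record does not explain it.

The transfer cassette is framed by a CMV enhancer/promoter fused to a truncated HIV-1 5' LTR and a self-inactivating (ΔU3) 3' LTR followed by a bGH polyadenylation signal. Between them lie the Psi packaging signal, the RRE for Rev-dependent RNA export and the cPPT/CTS. The KAT5-targeting spacer was cloned into BsmBI sites (destroyed in the process) between the human U6 Pol III promoter and the S. pyogenes gRNA scaffold. Downstream, an EF-1α core promoter drives S. pyogenes Cas9 fused to a nucleoplasmin NLS and a FLAG tag. Cas9 is linked through a P2A peptide to puromycin N-acetyltransferase, so both proteins are produced from one transcript, and a WPRE enhances expression.

Packaged into lentivirus with helper plasmids, the construct allows stable transduction of mammalian cells, puromycin selection and Cas9-mediated disruption of KAT5. The associated study concerns TRRAP depletion and senescence in liver cancer.
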