Addgene plasmid #138187: KAT5 sgRNA1
Purpose: 3rd generation lentiviral gRNA plasmid targeting human KAT5
Depositing lab: Wen Xue. Depositing organization: University of Massachusetts, Worcester. Publication: Depletion of TRRAP induces p53-independent senescence in liver cancer by downregulating mitotic genes. Kwan SY, Sheel A, Song CQ, Zhang XO, Jiang T, Dang H, Cao Y, Ozata DM, Mou H, Yin H, Weng Z, Wang XW, Xue W. Hepatology. 2019 Jun 12. doi: 10.1002/hep.30807. PubMed 31188495.
Backbone
  Vector backbone: LentiCRISPR v2
  Backbone manufacturer: Feng Zhang (Addgene plasmid # 52961)
  Total vector size (bp): 14873
  Vector type: Mammalian Expression, Lentiviral, CRISPR
  Selectable markers: Puromycin
Growth in bacteria
  Bacterial resistance: Ampicillin, 100 μg/mL
  Growth temperature: 37°C
  Growth strain: NEB Stable
  Copy number: High Copy
Gene/Insert
  Gene/Insert name: KAT5 (alt name: TIP60)
  gRNA/shRNA sequence: CACCGATTGATGGACGTAAGAACA
  Species: H. sapiens (human)
  GenBank ID: NG_033057.1 NM_182710.3
  Entrez Gene: KAT5 (a.k.a. ESA1, HTATIP, HTATIP1, NEDFASB, PLIP, TIP, TIP60, ZC2HC5, cPLA2)
  Promoter: U6
  Cloning method: Restriction Enzyme; 5′ cloning site BsmBI (destroyed during cloning); 3′ cloning site BsmB1 (destroyed during cloning)
  Sequencing primers: 5′ hU6-F (5'-GAGGGCCTATTTCCCATGATT-3')
Terms and licenses: Academic/Nonprofit Terms; Industry Terms: Not Available to Industry
How to cite: KAT5 sgRNA1 was a gift from Wen Xue (Addgene plasmid # 138187 ; http://n2t.net/addgene:138187 ; RRID:Addgene_138187)
